>Addgene plasmid #221175 | PAL-GFP | addgene full sequence | sequence record 493731 | Addgene NGS Result
TAGTTATTAATAGTAATCAATTACGGGGTCATTAGTTCATAGCCCATATATGGAGTTCCGCGTTACATAA
CTTACGGTAAATGGCCCGCCTGGCTGACCGCCCAACGACCCCCGCCCATTGACGTCAATAATGACGTATG
TTCCCATAGTAACGCCAATAGGGACTTTCCATTGACGTCAATGGGTGGAGTATTTACGGTAAACTGCCCA
CTTGGCAGTACATCAAGTGTATCATATGCCAAGTACGCCCCCTATTGACGTCAATGACGGTAAATGGCCC
GCCTGGCATTATGCCCAGTACATGACCTTATGGGACTTTCCTACTTGGCAGTACATCTACGTATTAGTCA
TCGCTATTACCATGGTGATGCGGTTTTGGCAGTACATCAATGGGCGTGGATAGCGGTTTGACTCACGGGG
ATTTCCAAGTCTCCACCCCATTGACGTCAATGGGAGTTTGTTTTGGCACCAAAATCAACGGGACTTTCCA
AAATGTCGTAACAACTCCGCCCCATTGACGCAAATGGGCGGTAGGCGTGTACGGTGGGAGGTCTATATAA
GCAGAGCTGGTTTAGTGAACCGTCAGATCCGCTAGCGCTACCGGACTCAGATCTCGAGATGTTCAGTCTG
ATGGCCAGTTGCTGCGAATTCGGCGGAGGTGGATCTGGCGGAGGTGGATCGCAGGATCCACCGGTCGCCA
CCATGGTGAGCAAGGGCGAGGAGCTGTTCACCGGGGTGGTGCCCATCCTGGTCGAGCTGGACGGCGACGT
AAACGGCCACAAGTTCAGCGTGTCCGGCGAGGGCGAGGGCGATGCCACCTACGGCAAGCTGACCCTGAAG
TTCATCTGCACCACCGGCAAGCTGCCCGTGCCCTGGCCCACCCTCGTGACCACCCTGACCTACGGCGTGC
AGTGCTTCAGCCGCTACCCCGACCACATGAAGCAGCACGACTTCTTCAAGTCCGCCATGCCCGAAGGCTA
CGTCCAGGAGCGCACCATCTTCTTCAAGGACGACGGCAACTACAAGACCCGCGCCGAGGTGAAGTTCGAG
GGCGACACCCTGGTGAACCGCATCGAGCTGAAGGGCATCGACTTCAAGGAGGACGGCAACATCCTGGGGC
ACAAGCTGGAGTACAACTACAACAGCCACAACGTCTATATCATGGCCGACAAGCAGAAGAACGGCATCAA
GGTGAACTTCAAGATCCGCCACAACATCGAGGACGGCAGCGTGCAGCTCGCCGACCACTACCAGCAGAAC
ACCCCCATCGGCGACGGCCCCGTGCTGCTGCCCGACAACCACTACCTGAGCACCCAGTCCGCCCTGAGCA
AAGACCCCAACGAGAAGCGCGATCACATGGTCCTGCTGGAGTTCGTGACCGCCGCCGGGATCACTCTCGG
CATGGACGAGCTGTACAAGTAAAGCGGCCGCGACTCTAGATCATAATCAGCCATACCACATTTGTAGAGG
TTTTACTTGCTTTAAAAAACCTCCCACACCTCCCCCTGAACCTGAAACATAAAATGAATGCAATTGTTGT
TGTTAACTTGTTTATTGCAGCTTATAATGGTTACAAATAAAGCAATAGCATCACAAATTTCACAAATAAA
GCATTTTTTTCACTGCATTCTAGTTGTGGTTTGTCCAAACTCATCAATGTATCTTAAGGCGTAAATTGTA
AGCGTTAATATTTTGTTAAAATTCGCGTTAAATTTTTGTTAAATCAGCTCATTTTTTAACCAATAGGCCG
AAATCGGCAAAATCCCTTATAAATCAAAAGAATAGACCGAGATAGGGT
[37 nt withheld, positions 1799-1835]
AAAGAACGTGGACTCCAACGTCAAAGG
[49 nt withheld, positions 1863-1911]
T
[91 nt withheld, positions 1913-2003]
G
[124 nt withheld, positions 2005-2128]
CAGGTGGCACTTTTCGGGGAAATGTGCGCGGAACCCCTATTTGTTTATTTTTCTAAATACATTCAAATAT
GTATCCGCTCATGAGACAATAACCCTGATAAATGCTTCAATAATATTGAAAAAGGAAGAGTCCTGAGGCG
GAAAGAACCAGCTGTGGAATGTGTGTCAGTTAGGGTGTGGAAAGTCCCCAGGCTCCCCAGCAGGCAGAAG
TATGCAAAGCATGCATCTCAATTAGTCAGCAACCAGGTGTGGAAAGTCCCCAGGCTCCCCAGCAGGCAGA
AGTATGCAAAGCATGCATCTCAATTAGTCAGCAACCATAGTCCCGCCCCTAACTCCGCCCATCCCGCCCC
TAACTCCGCCCAGTTCCGCCCATTCTCCGCCCCATGGCTGACTAATTTTTTTTATTTATGCAGAGGCCGA
GGCCGCCTCGGCCTCTGAGCTATTCCAGAAGTAGTGAGGAGGCTTTTTTGGAGGCCTAGGCTTTTGCAAA
GATCGATCAAGAGACAGGATGAGGATCGTTTCGCATGATTGAACAAGATGGATTGCACGCAGGTTCTCCG
GCCGCTTGGGTGGAGAGGCTATTCGGCTATGACTGGGCACAACAGACAATCGGCTGCTCTGATGCCGCCG
TGTTCCGGCTGTCAGCGCAGGGGCGCCCGGTTCTTTTTGTCAAGACCGACCTGTCCGGTGCCCTGAATGA
ACTGCAAGACGAGGCAGCGCGGCTATCGTGGCTGGCCACGACGGGCGTTCCTTGCGCAGCTGTGCTCGAC
GTTGTCACTGAAGCGGGAAGGGACTGGCTGCTATTGGGCGAAGTGCCGGGGCAGGATCTCCTGTCATCTC
ACCTTGCTCCTGCCGAGAAAGTATCCATCATGGCTGATGCAATGCGGCGGCTGCATACGCTTGATCCGGC
TACCTGCCCATTCGACCACCAAGCGAAACATCGCATCGAGCGAGCACGTACTCGGATGGAAGCCGGTCTT
GTCGATCAGGATGATCTGGACGAAGAGCATCAGGGGCTCGCGCCAGCCGAACTGTTCGCCAGGCTCAAGG
CGAGCATGCCCGACGGCGAGGATCTCGTCGTGACCCATGGCGATGCCTGCTTGCCGAATATCATGGTGGA
AAATGGCCGCTTTTCTGGATTCATCGACTGTGGCCGGCTGGGTGTGGCGGACCGCTATCAGGACATAGCG
TTGGCTACCCGTGATATTGCTGAAGAGCTTGGCGGCGAATGGGCTGACCGCTTCCTCGTGCTTTACGGTA
TCGCCGCTCCCGATTCGCAGCGCATCGCCTTCTATCGCCTTCTTGACGAGTTCTTCTGAGCGGGACTCTG
GGGTTCGAAATGACCGACCAAGCGACGCCCAACCTGCCATCACGAGATTTCGATTCCACCGCCGCCTTCT
ATGAAAGGTTGGGCTTCGGAATCGTTTTCCGGGACGCCGGCTGGATGATCCTCCAGCGCGGGGATCTCAT
GCTGGAGTTCTTCGCCCACCCTAGGGGGAGGCTAACTGAAACACGGAAGGAGACAATACCGGAAGGAACC
CGCGCTATGACGGCAATAAAAAGACAGAATAAAACGCACGGTGTTGGGTCGTTTGTTCATAAACGCGGGG
TTCGGTCCCAGGGCTGGCACTCTGTCGATACCCCACCGAGACCCCATTGGGGCCAATACGCCCGCGTTTC
TTCCTTTTCCCCACCCCACCCCCCAAGTTCGGGTGAAGGCCCAGGGCTCGCAGCCAACGTCGGGGCGGCA
GGCCCTGCCATAGCCTCAGGTTACTCATATATACTTTAGATTGATTTAAAACTTCATTTTTAATTTAAAA
GGATCTAGGTGAAGATCCTTTTTGATAATCTCATGACCAAAATCCCTTAACGTGAGTTTTCGTTCCACTG
AGCGTCAGACCCCGTAGAAAAGATCAAAGGATCTTCTTGAGATCCTTTTTTTCTGCGCGTAATCTGCTGC
TTGCAAACAAAAAAACCACCGCTACCAGCGGTGGTTTGTTTGCCGGATCAAGAGCTACCAACTCTTTTTC
CGAAGGTAACTGGCTTCAGCAGAGCGCAGATACCAAATACTGTTCTTCTAGTGTAGCCGTAGTTAGGCCA
CCACTTCAAGAACTCTGTAGCACCGCCTACATACCTCGCTCTGCTAATCCTGTTACCAGTGGCTGCTGCC
AGTGGCGATAAGTCGTGTCTTACCGGGTTGGACTCAAGACGATAGTTACCGGATAAGGCGCAGCGGTCGG
GCTGAACGGGGGGTTCGTGCACACAGCCCAGCTTGGAGCGAACGACCTACACCGAACTGAGATACCTACA
GCGTGAGCTATGAGAAAGCGCCACGCTTCCCGAAGGGAGAAAGGCGGACAGGTATCCGGTAAGCGGCAGG
GTCGGAACAGGAGAGCGCACGAGGGAGCTTCCAGGGGGAAACGCCTGGTATCTTTATAGTCCTGTCGGGT
TTCGCCACCTCTGACTTGAGCGTCGATTTTTGTGATGCTCGTCAGGGGGGCGGAGCCTATGGAAAAACGC
CAGCAACGCGGCCTTTTTACGGTTCCTGGCCTTTTGCTGGCCTTTTGCTCACATGTTCTTTCCTGCGTTA
TCCCCTGATTCTGTGGATAACCGTATTACCGCCATGCAT
Features (pLannotate 1.2.2; 14 found; start..end, strand, type, name):
     61..364     +  enhancer       CMV enhancer: human cytomegalovirus immediate early enhancer
    365..568     +  promoter       CMV promoter: human cytomegalovirus (CMV) immediate early promoter
    591..618     +  misc_feature   MCS (fragment): multiple cloning site
    703..1422    +  CDS            EGFP: the original enhanced GFP (Yang et al., 1996) mammalian codon-optimized
   1439..1522    +  CDS            large T antigen (fragment): large T antigen from SV40 (simian virus 40)
   1545..1666    +  polyA_signal   SV40 poly(A) signal: SV40 polyadenylation signal
   1700..2128    -  rep_origin     f1 ori (sequence partly withheld): f1 bacteriophage origin of replication; arrow indicates direction of (+) strand synthesis
   2155..2259    +  promoter       AmpR promoter: bla
   2261..2618    +  promoter       SV40 promoter: SV40 enhancer and early promoter
   2653..3447    +  CDS            NeoR/KanR: aminoglycoside phosphotransferase from Tn5; aph(3')-II (or nptII); confers resistance to neomycin, kanamycin, and G418 (Geneticin®)
   3468..3620    +  CDS            ble (fragment): BLE_KLEPN - Experimental evidence at protein level: Swiss-Prot protein existence level 1. Binding protein with a strong affinity to the bleomycin family of antibiotics. Binds to CL990; an antimitotic-antibiotic compound. From Klebsiella pneumoniae.
   3679..3726    +  polyA_signal   HSV TK poly(A) signal: herpes simplex virus thymidine kinase polyadenylation signal (Cole and Stacy, 1985)
   3817..3833    -  polyA_signal   bGH poly(A) signal (fragment): bovine growth hormone polyadenylation signal
   4055..4643    +  rep_origin     ori: high-copy-number ColE1/pMB1/pBR322/pUC origin of replication
