[The description below was written by a language model from this plasmid's Addgene catalogue record and pLannotate feature annotations shown in this document.]
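Description:
PAL-GFP is a mammalian expression plasmid built on the Clontech pEGFP-N1 backbone that produces a very short N-terminal fragment of the ciliary small GTPase ARL13B fused to EGFP. The insert is only 27 bp, corresponding to the first nine residues of the protein (amino acids 10–428 are deleted). This is the palmitoylation region of Arl13b. It was cloned between the XhoI and EcoRI sites of the multiple cloning site so that EGFP lies at its C-terminus. The annotation tool did not label the insert itself, which presumably sits in the unannotated gap between the residual MCS fragment and the EGFP coding sequence. Transcription is driven by the human cytomegalovirus immediate-early enhancer and promoter and terminated by the SV40 polyadenylation signal.

The rest of the plasmid is standard for this vector family. A high-copy ColE1/pUC-type origin supports replication in E. coli, and an f1 origin is also present. A single Tn5 aminoglycoside phosphotransferase gene (NeoR/KanR) is placed behind both a bacterial bla promoter and the SV40 enhancer/early promoter and is followed by the HSV TK poly(A) signal. It therefore confers kanamycin resistance in bacteria and G418 resistance in mammalian cells. The short large T antigen, ble and bGH poly(A) fragment hits in the feature table are probably incidental partial matches within backbone sequence rather than functional elements.

The associated study concerns the ciliary targeting of Arl13b, so the construct plausibly lets the palmitoylation region be examined on its own, with GFP fluorescence reporting its localisation. The depositor notes that minor differences between the submitted and repository-determined sequences have no functional consequence.
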