Addgene plasmid #221175: PAL-GFP
Purpose: Expresses the palmitolylation region of Arl13b and GFP-tagged
Depositing lab: Lei Lu. Depositing organization: Nanyang Technological University (NTU). Publication: Rab8 and TNPO1 are ciliary transport adaptors for GTPase Arl13b by interacting with its RVEP motif containing ciliary targeting sequence. Mahajan D, Madugula V, Lu L. J Biol Chem. 2023 May;299(5):104604. doi: 10.1016/j.jbc.2023.104604. Epub 2023 Mar 11. PubMed 36907439.
Backbone
  Vector backbone: pEGFP-N1
  Backbone manufacturer: Clontech
  Backbone size w/o insert (bp): 4733
  Total vector size (bp): 4751
  Vector type: Mammalian Expression
  Selectable markers: Neomycin (select with G418)
Growth in bacteria
  Bacterial resistance: Kanamycin, 50 μg/mL
  Growth temperature: 37°C
  Growth strain: DH5alpha
  Copy number: Unknown
Gene/Insert
  Gene/Insert name: Arl13b
  Insert size (bp): 27
  Mutation: deleted amino acids 10-428
  Entrez Gene: ARL13B (a.k.a. ARL2L1, JBTS8)
  Promoter: CMV promoter
  Tag / fusion protein: EGFP (C terminal on insert)
  Cloning method: Restriction Enzyme; 5′ cloning site XhoI (unknown if destroyed); 3′ cloning site EcoRI (unknown if destroyed)
  Sequencing primers: 5′ CMV Forward
Terms and licenses: Academic/Nonprofit Terms; Industry Terms: Not Available to Industry
Depositor comments: The depositor confirms that discrepancies between the depositor's sequence and Addgene's sequences have no functional consequences.
How to cite: PAL-GFP was a gift from Lei Lu (Addgene plasmid # 221175 ; http://n2t.net/addgene:221175 ; RRID:Addgene_221175)
